>Addgene plasmid #79051 | pET30a-AlkB-D135S | addgene full sequence | sequence record 418944 | Addgene NGS Result
GCCGCTACAGGGCGCGTCCCATTCGCCAATCCGGATATAGTTCCTCCTTTCAGCAAAAAACCCCTCAAGA
CCCGTTTAGAGGCCCCAAGGGGTTATGCTAGTTATTGCTCAGCGGTGGCAGCAGCCAACTCAGCTTCCTT
TCGGGCTTTGTTAGCAGCCGGATCTCAGTGGTGGTGGTGGTGGTGCTCGAGTTATTCTTTTTTACCTGCC
TGACGGAATGTCAGGTTGTAGCGGCAGTCGATGGTGAGTGGATGAAACCCCGCTTTCAACGGTTGAATAC
CGTGATAAAACAGCCGCGATTCACCGCCCCATACCACCACATCGCCATGTTCCAACAACAAACGTTTGAG
CGGATCATTACGTTTCAGGCCGCCAAATTGAAAAATCGCGGGTAAGCCCAGAGAAACAGAAACAATTGGC
GCGCGCAGATCCGGTTCAGATTTATCCTGATGCAGCGACAGTTTCGCGCCAGGAGCGTAGCGGTTGATAA
GACAAGCATCTGGCTGGAAATCTGGATAGCCCGCCGCCGTAGCCGCACGTTGACATAAATTATGAAAACT
CTGTGGCATGGCGGGCCACGGTTTATTTGTTTGCGGATCAATGGGCGAATAGAGATAACCTTGCCGATGG
GTCGTCCAGCCCAGATGCCCACAGTTGGTCATCGCCACCGACATGGTATATCCCCCGGGGGTGACCATCT
GGCGAAACGGCGACTGGCTGGCAACGTCATTAATATCGCGGATTAGTTGCTCCGCAGCGTTAAAAGCAAA
ACGCCGTAAAATTACCGCTCCAGCCGCCAGTGGCTCTTGCATATGGCTGCCGCGCGGCACCAGGCCGCTG
CTGTGATGATGATGATGATGGCTGCTGCCCATGGTATATCTCCTTCTTAAAGTTAAACAAAATTATTTCT
AGAGGGGAATTGTTATCCGCTCACAATTCCCCTATAGTGAGTCGTATTAATTTCGCGGGATCGAGATCTC
GATCCTCTACGCCGGACGCATCGTGGCCGGCATCACCGGCGCCACAGGTGCGGTTGCTGGCGCCTATATC
GCCGACATCACCGATGGGGAAGATCGGGCTCGCCACTTCGGGCTCATGAGCGCTTGTTTCGGCGTGGGTA
TGGTGGCAGGCCCCGTGGCCGGGGGACTGTTGGGCGCCATCTCCTTGCATGCACCATTCCTTGCGGCGGC
GGTGCTCAACGGCCTCAACCTACTACTGGGCTGCTTCCTAATGCAGGAGTCGCATAAGGGAGAGCGTCGA
GATCCCGGACACCATCGAATGGCGCAAAACCTTTCGCGGTATGGCATGATAGCGCCCGGAAGAGAGTCAA
TTCAGGGTGGTGAATGTGAAACCAGTAACGTTATACGATGTCGCAGAGTATGCCGGTGTCTCTTATCAGA
CCGTTTCCCGCGTGGTGAACCAGGCCAGCCACGTTTCTGCGAAAACGCGGGAAAAAGTGGAAGCGGCGAT
GGCGGAGCTGAATTACATTCCCAACCGCGTGGCACAACAACTGGCGGGCAAACAGTCGTTGCTGATTGGC
GTTGCCACCTCCAGTCTGGCCCTGCACGCGCCGTCGCAAATTGTCGCGGCGATTAAATCTCGCGCCGATC
AACTGGGTGCCAGCGTGGTGGTGTCGATGGTAGAACGAAGCGGCGTCGAAGCCTGTAAAGCGGCGGTGCA
CAATCTTCTCGCGCAACGCGTCAGTGGGCTGATCATTAACTATCCGCTGGATGACCAGGATGCCATTGCT
GTGGAAGCTGCCTGCACTAATGTTCCGGCGTTATTTCTTGATGTCTCTGACCAGACACCCATCAACAGTA
TTATTTTCTCCCATGAAGACGGTACGCGACTGGGCGTGGAGCATCTGGTCGCATTGGGTCACCAGCAAAT
CGCGCTGTTAGCGGGCCCATTAAGTTCTGTCTCGGCGCGTCTGCGTCTGGCTGGCTGGCATAAATATCTC
ACTCGCAATCAAATTCAGCCGATAGCGGAACGGGAAGGCGACTGGAGTGCCATGTCCGGTTTTCAACAAA
CCATGCAAATGCTGAATGAGGGCATCGTTCCCACTGCGATGCTGGTTGCCAACGATCAGATGGCGCTGGG
CGCAATGCGCGCCATTACCGAGTCCGGGCTGCGCGTTGGTGCGGATATCTCGGTAGTGGGATACGACGAT
ACCGAAGACAGCTCATGTTATATCCCGCCGTTAACCACCATCAAACAGGATTTTCGCCTGCTGGGGCAAA
CCAGCGTGGACCGCTTGCTGCAACTCTCTCAGGGCCAGGCGGTGAAGGGCAATCAGCTGTTGCCCGTCTC
ACTGGTGAAAAGAAAAACCACCCTGGCGCCCAATACGCAAACCGCCTCTCCCCGCGCGTTGGCCGATTCA
TTAATGCAGCTGGCACGACAGGTTTCCCGACTGGAAAGCGGGCAGTGAGCGCAACGCAATTAATGTAAGT
TAGCTCACTCATTAGGCACCGGGATCTCGACCGATGCCCTTGAGAGCCTTCAACCCAGTCAGCTCCTTCC
GGTGGGCGCGGGGCATGACTATCGTCGCCGCACTTATGACTGTCTTCTTTATCATGCAACTCGTAGGACA
GGTGCCGGCAGCGCTCTGGGTCATTTTCGGCGAGGACCGCTTTCGCTGGAGCGCGACGATGATCGGCCTG
TCGCTTGCGGTATTCGGAATCTTGCACGCCCTCGCTCAAGCCTTCGTCACTGGTCCCGCCACCAAACGTT
TCGGCGAGAAGCAGGCCATTATCGCCGGCATGGCGGCCCCACGGGTGCGCATGATCGTGCTCCTGTCGTT
GAGGACCCGGCTAGGCTGGCGGGGTTGCCTTACTGGTTAGCAGAATGAATCACCGATACGCGAGCGAACG
TGAAGCGACTGCTGCTGCAAAACGTCTGCGACCTGAGCAACAACATGAATGGTCTTCGGTTTCCGTGTTT
CGTAAAGTCTGGAAACGCGGAAGTCAGCGCCCTGCACCATTATGTTCCGGATCTGCATCGCAGGATGCTG
CTGGCTACCCTGTGGAACACCTACATCTGTATTAACGAAGCGCTGGCATTGACCCTGAGTGATTTTTCTC
TGGTCCCGCCGCATCCATACCGCCAGTTGTTTACCCTCACAACGTTCCAGTAACCGGGCATGTTCATCAT
CAGTAACCCGTATCGTGAGCATCCTCTCTCGTTTCATCGGTATCATTACCCCCATGAACAGAAATCCCCC
TTACACGGAGGCATCAGTGACCAAACAGGAAAAAACCGCCCTTAACATGGCCCGCTTTATCAGAAGCCAG
ACATTAACGCTTCTGGAGAAACTCAACGAGCTGGACGCGGATGAACAGGCAGACATCTGTGAATCGCTTC
ACGACCACGCTGATGAGCTTTACCGCAGCTGCCTCGCGCGTTTCGGTGATGACGGTGAAAACCTCTGACA
CATGCAGCTCCCGGAGACGGTCACAGCTTGTCTGTAAGCGGATGCCGGGAGCAGACAAGCCCGTCAGGGC
GCGTCAGCGGGTGTTGGCGGGTGTCGGGGCGCAGCCATGACCCAGTCACGTAGCGATAGCGGAGTGTATA
CTGGCTTAACTATGCGGCATCAGAGCAGATTGTACTGAGAGTGCACCATTGCGGTGTGAAATACCGCACA
GATGCGTAAGGAGAAAATACCGCATCAGGCGCTCTTCCGCTTCCTCGCTCACTGACTCGCTGCGCTCGGT
CGTTCGGCTGCGGCGAGCGGTATCAGCTCACTCAAAGGCGGTAATACGGTTATCCACAGAATCAGGGGAT
AACGCAGGAAAGAACATGTGAGCAAAAGGCCAGCAAAAGGCCAGGAACCGTAAAAAGGCCGCGTTGCTGG
CGTTTTTCCATAGGCTCCGCCCCCCTGACGAGCATCACAAAAATCGACGCTCAAGTCAGAGGTGGCGAAA
CCCGACAGGACTATAAAGATACCAGGCGTTTCCCCCTGGAAGCTCCCTCGTGCGCTCTCCTGTTCCGACC
CTGCCGCTTACCGGATACCTGTCCGCCTTTCTCCCTTCGGGAAGCGTGGCGCTTTCTCATAGCTCACGCT
GTAGGTATCTCAGTTCGGTGTAGGTCGTTCGCTCCAAGCTGGGCTGTGTGCACGAACCCCCCGTTCAGCC
CGACCGCTGCGCCTTATCCGGTAACTATCGTCTTGAGTCCAACCCGGTAAGACACGACTTATCGCCACTG
GCAGCAGCCACTGGTAACAGGATTAGCAGAGCGAGGTATGTAGGCGGTGCTACAGAGTTCTTGAAGTGGT
GGCCTAACTACGGCTACACTAGAAGGACAGTATTTGGTATCTGCGCTCTGCTGAAGCCAGTTACCTTCGG
AAAAAGAGTTGGTAGCTCTTGATCCGGCAAACAAACCACCGCTGGTAGCGGTGGTTTTTTTGTTTGCAAG
CAGCAGATTACGCGCAGAAAAAAAGGATCTCAAGAAGATCCTTTGATCTTTTCTACGGGGTCTGACGCTC
AGTGGAACGAAAACTCACGTTAAGGGATTTTGGTCATGAACAATAAAACTGTCTGCTTACATAAACAGTA
ATACAAGGGGTGTTATGAGCCATATTCAACGGGAAACGTCTTGCTCTAGGCCGCGATTAAATTCCAACAT
GGATGCTGATTTATATGGGTATAAATGGGCTCGCGATAATGTCGGGCAATCAGGTGCGACAATCTATCGA
TTGTATGGGAAGCCCGATGCGCCAGAGTTGTTTCTGAAACATGGCAAAGGTAGCGTTGCCAATGATGTTA
CAGATGAGATGGTCAGACTAAACTGGCTGACGGAATTTATGCCTCTTCCGACCATCAAGCATTTTATCCG
TACTCCTGATGATGCATGGTTACTCACCACTGCGATCCCCGGGAAAACAGCATTCCAGGTATTAGAAGAA
TATCCTGATTCAGGTGAAAATATTGTTGATGCGCTGGCAGTGTTCCTGCGCCGGTTGCATTCGATTCCTG
TTTGTAATTGTCCTTTTAACAGCGATCGCGTATTTCGTCTCGCTCAGGCGCAATCACGAATGAATAACGG
TTTGGTTGATGCGAGTGATTTTGATGACGAGCGTAATGGCTGGCCTGTTGAACAAGTCTGGAAAGAAATG
CATAAACTTTTGCCATTCTCACCGGATTCAGTCGTCACTCATGGTGATTTCTCACTTGATAACCTTATTT
TTGACGAGGGGAAATTAATAGGTTGTATTGATGTTGGACGAGTCGGAATCGCAGACCGATACCAGGATCT
TGCCATCCTATGGAACTGCCTCGGTGAGTTTTCTCCTTCATTACAGAAACGGCTTTTTCAAAAATATGGT
ATTGATAATCCTGATATGAATAAATTGCAGTTTCATTTGATGCTCGATGAGTTTTTCTAAGAATTAATTC
ATGAGCGGATACATATTTGAATGTATTTAGAAAAATAAACAAATAGGGGTTCCGCGCACATTTCCCCGAA
AAGTGCCACCTAAATTGTAAGCGTTAATATTTTGTTAAAATTCGCGTTAAATTTTTGTTAAATCAGCTCA
TTTTTTAACCAATAGGCCGAAATCGGCAAAATCCCTTATAAATCAAAAGAATAGACCGAGATAGGGT
[37 nt withheld, positions 5598-5634]
AAAGAACGTGGACTCCAACGTCAAAGG
[49 nt withheld, positions 5662-5710]
T
[91 nt withheld, positions 5712-5802]
G
[107 nt withheld, positions 5804-5910]
Features (pLannotate 1.2.2; 21 found; start..end, strand, type, name):
     54..101     -  terminator     T7 terminator: transcription terminator for bacteriophage T7 RNA polymerase
    109..158     -  CDS            SET1 (fragment): solubility-enhancement tag derived from T7 phage gene 10B
    168..185     -  CDS            9xHis (fragment): 9xHis affinity tag
    195..809     -  CDS            alkB (fragment): ALKB_ECOLI - Also known as aidD. Experimental evidence at protein level: Swiss-Prot protein existence level 1. Dioxygenase that repairs alkylated DNA and RNA containing 3- methylcytosine or 1-methyladenine by oxidative demethylation. Has highest activity towards 3-methylcytosine. Has lower activity towards alkylated DNA containing ethenoadenine, and no detectable activity towards 1-methylguanine or 3-methylthymine. Accepts double-stranded and single-stranded substrates. Requires molecular oxygen, alpha- ketoglutarate and iron. Provides extensive resistance to alkylating agents such as MMS and
    816..833     -  CDS            thrombin site: thrombin recognition and cleavage site
    844..860     -  CDS            capTEV™ (fragment): composite tag for in vivo biotinylation, TEV protease cleavage, and 6xHis tagging
    879..901     -  RBS            RBS: efficient ribosome binding site from bacteriophage T7 gene 10 (Olins and Rangwala, 1989)
    916..940     -  protein_bind   lac operator: The lac repressor binds to the lac operator to inhibit transcription in E. coli. This inhibition can be relieved by adding lactose or isopropyl-β-D-thiogalactopyranoside (IPTG). lac repressor encoded by lacI
    941..959     -  promoter       T7 promoter: promoter for bacteriophage T7 RNA polymerase
    981..1260    +  CDS            TcR (fragment): tetracycline efflux protein; tet; confers resistance to tetracycline
   1268..1345    +  promoter       lacI promoter: lacI
   1346..2428    +  CDS            lacI: lac repressor; lacI; The lac repressor binds to the lac operator to inhibit transcription in E. coli. This inhibition can be relieved by adding lactose or isopropyl-β-D-thiogalactopyranoside (IPTG).
   2441..2462    +  protein_bind   CAP binding site: CAP binding activates transcription in the presence of cAMP. E. coli catabolite activator protein
   2477..2768    +  CDS            TcR (fragment): tetracycline efflux protein; tet; confers resistance to tetracycline
   2840..3220    -  CDS            YPB1_ECOLX: Protein predicted: Swiss-Prot protein existence level 4. From Escherichia coli.
   3237..3428    +  CDS            rop: Rop protein, which maintains plasmids at low copy number; rop
   3530..3669    +  misc_feature   bom: basis of mobility region from pBR322
   3855..4443    -  rep_origin     ori: high-copy-number ColE1/pMB1/pBR322/pUC origin of replication
   4565..5380    +  CDS            KanR: aminoglycoside phosphotransferase; aph(3')-Ia; confers resistance to kanamycin in bacteria or G418 (Geneticin®) in eukaryotes
   5389..5446    -  promoter       AmpR promoter (fragment): bla
   5499..17      -  rep_origin     f1 ori (across the origin) (sequence partly withheld): f1 bacteriophage origin of replication; arrow indicates direction of (+) strand synthesis
