[The description below was written by a language model from this plasmid's Addgene catalogue record and pLannotate feature annotations shown in this document.]
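Description:
pET30a-AlkB-D135S is a bacterial expression plasmid built on the Novagen pET30a backbone for producing a mutant form of the E. coli AlkB demethylase. It is maintained through a ColE1/pBR322-type origin accompanied by the rop gene and bom region, is selected with kanamycin via the aph(3')-Ia KanR cassette, and also carries an f1 phage origin. The catalogue lists it as high copy, although the presence of rop would normally moderate copy number. Short fragments annotated as tetracycline-resistance sequence and an AmpR promoter fragment appear to be pBR322-derived backbone remnants rather than functional markers.

The 615 bp insert encodes a truncated AlkB lacking the N-terminal 11 amino acids and carrying a D135S substitution. It was cloned between NdeI (destroyed) and HindIII. Expression is driven by a T7 promoter with an adjacent lac operator and the T7 gene 10 ribosome binding site, and is ended by the T7 terminator. The plasmid-borne lacI gene supplies repressor, so transcription stays off until IPTG induction in a host that provides T7 RNA polymerase, such as BL21(DE3). The record describes an N-terminal His tag. The feature table agrees, showing a His-containing tag fragment followed by a thrombin cleavage site upstream of alkB. It also annotates a further His-tag fragment downstream of the insert, but whether that is translated in frame cannot be determined from the record.

Wild-type AlkB is an iron- and α-ketoglutarate-dependent dioxygenase that removes methyl lesions such as 1-methyladenine and 3-methylcytosine from DNA and RNA. The associated publication concerns quantitative high-throughput tRNA sequencing, which suggests the purified mutant enzyme is used there, although the record does not state its specific role.
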