Addgene plasmid #79051: pET30a-AlkB-D135S
Purpose: Express mutant AlkB protein (D135S) in E. coli BL21(DE3)
Depositing lab: Tao Pan. Depositing organization: University of Chicago. Publication: Efficient and quantitative high-throughput tRNA sequencing. Zheng G, Qin Y, Clark WC, Dai Q, Yi C, He C, Lambowitz AM, Pan T. Nat Methods. 2015 Sep;12(9):835-7. doi: 10.1038/nmeth.3478. Epub 2015 Jul 27. PubMed 26214130.
Backbone
  Vector backbone: pET30a
  Backbone manufacturer: Novagen
  Backbone size w/o insert (bp): 5243
  Total vector size (bp): 5858
  Vector type: Bacterial Expression
Growth in bacteria
  Bacterial resistance: Kanamycin, 50 μg/mL
  Growth temperature: 37°C
  Growth strain: DH5alpha
  Growth instructions: BL21 (DE3) for expression
  Copy number: High Copy
Gene/Insert
  Gene/Insert name: AlkB
  Species: E.coli
  Insert size (bp): 615
  Mutation: A truncated AlkB with deletion of the amino (N)-terminal 11 amino acids and D135S mutation
  GenBank ID: 946708
  Entrez Gene: alkB (a.k.a. b2212, ECK2204, aidD)
  Promoter: T7
  Tag / fusion protein: His tag (N terminal on backbone)
  Cloning method: Restriction Enzyme; 5′ cloning site NdeI (destroyed during cloning); 3′ cloning site HindIII (not destroyed)
  Sequencing primers: 5′ T7; 3′ T7-term
Terms and licenses: Academic/Nonprofit Terms; Industry Terms: Not Available to Industry
How to cite: pET30a-AlkB-D135S was a gift from Tao Pan (Addgene plasmid # 79051 ; http://n2t.net/addgene:79051 ; RRID:Addgene_79051)
