>Addgene plasmid #79051 | pET30a-AlkB-D135S | addgene partial sequence | sequence record 152941 | T7 5'-TAATACGACTCACTATAGGG-3'
AATAATTTTGTTTAACTTTAAGAAGGAGATATACCATGGGCAGCAGCCATCATCATCATCATCACAGCAG
CGGCCTGGTGCCGCGCGGCAGCCATATGCAAGAGCCACTGGCGGCTGGAGCGGTAATTTTACGGCGTTTT
GCTTTTAACGCTGCGGAGCAACTAATCCGCGATATTAATGACGTTGCCAGCCAGTCGCCGTTTCGCCAGA
TGGTCACCCCCGGGGGATATACCATGTCGGTGGCGATGACCAACTGTGGGCATCTGGGCTGGACGACCCA
TCGGCAAGGTTATCTCTATTCGCCCATTGATCCGCAAACAAATAAACCGTGGCCCGCCATGCCACAGAGT
TTTCATAATTTATGTCAACGTGCGGCTACGGCGGCGGGCTATCCAGATTTCCAGCCAGATGCTTGTCTTA
TCAACCGCTACGCTCCTGGCGCGAAACTGTCGCTGCATCAGGATAAATCTGAACCGGATCTGCGCGCGCC
AATTGTTTCTGTTTCTCTGGGCTTACCCGCGATTTTTCAATTTGGCGGCCTGAAACGTAATGATCCGCTC
AAACGTTTGTTGTTGGAACATGGCGATGTGGTGGTATGGGGCGGTGAATCGCGGCTGTTTTATCACGGTA
TTCAACCGTTGAAAGCGGGGTTTCATCCACTCACCATCGACTGCCGCTACAACCTGACATTCCGTCAGGC
AGGTAAAAAAGAATAACTCGAGCACCACCACCACCACCACTGAGATCCGGCTGCTAACAAAGCCCGAAAG
GAAGCTGAATTGGCTGCTGCCACCGCTGAGCAATAACTAGCATAACC
