>Addgene plasmid #79051 | pET30a-AlkB-D135S | addgene partial sequence | sequence record 152945 | T7term 5'-GCTAGTTATTGCTCAGCGG-3'
TTTCGGGCTTTGTTGCAGCCGGATCTCAGTGGTGGTGGTGGTGGTGCTCGAGTTATTCTTTTTTACCTGC
CTGACGGAATGTCAGGTTGTAGCGGCAGTCGATGGTGAGTGGATGAAACCCCGCTTTCAACGGTTGAATA
CCGTGATAAAACAGCCGCGATTCACCGCCCCATACCACCACATCGCCATGTTCCAACAACAAACGTTTGA
GCGGATCATTACGTTTCAGGCCGCCAAATTGAAAAATCGCGGGTAAGCCCAGAGAAACAGAAACAATTGG
CGCGCGCAGATCCGGTTCAGATTTATCCTGATGCAGCGACAGTTTCGCGCCAGGAGCGTAGCGGTTGATA
AGACAAGCATCTGGCTGGAAATCTGGATAGCCCGCCGCCGTAGCCGCACGTTGACATAAATTATGAAAAC
TCTGTGGCATGGCGGGCCACGGTTTATTTGTTTGCGGATCAATGGGCGAATAGAGATAACCTTGCCGATG
GGTCGTCCAGCCCAGATGCCCACAGTTGGTCATCGCCACCGACATGGTATATCCCCCGGGGGTGACCATC
TGGCGAAACGGCGACTGGCTGGCAACGTCATTAATATCGCGGATTAGTTGCTCCGCAGCGTTAAAAGCAA
AACGCCGTAAAATTACCGCTCCAGCCGCCAGTGGCTCTTGCATATGGCTGCCGCGCGGCACCAGGCCGCT
GCTGTGATGATGATGATGATGGCTGCTGCCCATGGTATATCTCCTTCTTAAAGTTAAACAAAATTATTTC
TAGAGGGGAATTGTTATCCGCTCACAATTCCCCTATAGTGAGTCGTATTAATTTCGCGGGATCGAGATCT
CGATCCTCTACGCCG
